Addgene plasmid #41238: TAL3064
Depositing lab: Keith Joung. Depositing organization: Massachusetts General Hospital. Publication: Targeted gene disruption in somatic zebrafish cells using engineered TALENs. Sander JD, Cade L, Khayter C, Reyon D, Peterson RT, Joung JK, Yeh JR. Nat Biotechnol. 2011 Aug 5;29(8):697-8. doi: 10.1038/nbt.1934. PubMed 21822241.
Backbone
  Vector backbone: JDS71
  Backbone manufacturer: Addgene plasmid #32287
  Backbone size w/o insert (bp): 6447
  Vector type: Mammalian Expression ; T7
Growth in bacteria
  Bacterial resistance: Ampicillin, 100 μg/mL
  Growth temperature: 37°C
  Growth strain: XL1 Blue
  Copy number: High Copy
Gene/Insert
  Gene/Insert name: ZebrafishCommunity-egfl7-Left (alt name: egfl7)
  Species: D. rerio (zebrafish)
  Insert size (bp): 1640
  Entrez Gene: egfl7 (a.k.a. EGFL7, MGC136669, MGC152804, zgc:136669, zgc:152804)
  Promoter: CMV
  Tag / fusion protein: 3X Flag (N terminal on backbone); WT FOKI (C terminal on backbone)
  Cloning method: Restriction Enzyme; 5′ cloning site N/A (destroyed during cloning); 3′ cloning site N/A (destroyed during cloning)
  Sequencing primers: 5′ CMV-F; 3′ BGH-rev
Terms and licenses: Academic/Nonprofit Terms; Industry Terms: Not Available to Industry
Depositor comments: Target binding site: TTGGTGATGTCTGGAGTC It is strongly recommended that users perform a diagnostic digest to verify this plasmid prior to use. For example, a double digest of the plasmid with BamHI and KpnI should result in two bands at 2.3kb and 5.8kb.
How to cite: TAL3064 was a gift from Keith Joung (Addgene plasmid # 41238 ; http://n2t.net/addgene:41238 ; RRID:Addgene_41238)
