[The description below was written by a language model from this plasmid's Addgene catalogue record.]
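Description:
TAL3064 is a TALEN expression plasmid encoding the left-hand monomer of a nuclease pair directed against the zebrafish (D. rerio) egfl7 gene. It is built on the JDS71 backbone (about 6.4 kb without insert), a TALEN framework vector classed as mammalian expression with a T7 promoter. The plasmid is maintained in E. coli as a high-copy construct under ampicillin selection. The record does not include a feature table, so the origin of replication and other backbone elements are not itemised. The use of a BGH reverse sequencing primer suggests a BGH polyadenylation region downstream of the coding sequence.

The insert of roughly 1.6 kb is an engineered TAL effector repeat array designed to recognise a specific 18-nucleotide site in egfl7. It was cloned by restriction enzyme methods that destroyed the junction sites. The backbone supplies the flanking parts of the fusion protein: an N-terminal 3X Flag tag for detection and a C-terminal wild-type FokI nuclease domain. Because FokI cleaves only as a dimer, this left monomer must be paired with a matching right-hand TALEN that binds the opposite strand nearby. The double-strand break made in the spacer between the two sites is then repaired by error-prone end joining, which can introduce disrupting indels.

The CMV promoter drives expression in transfected cells. The T7 designation indicates that the plasmid can also serve as a template for in vitro transcription of TALEN mRNA, the usual route for delivery into zebrafish embryos. The associated publication describes targeted gene disruption in somatic zebrafish cells, and the insert name marks this as part of a set made for the zebrafish community. The depositor advises confirming the plasmid by diagnostic digest before use, which is sensible given the repetitive nature of TAL arrays.
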