>Addgene plasmid #41238 | TAL3064 | depositor partial sequence | sequence record 54877 | TAL3064 sequence 2430 bps
TCTAGAGCTAGCACCATGGACTACAAAGACCATGACGGTGATTATAAAGATCATGACATCGATTACAAGG
ATGACGATGACAAGATGGCCCCCAAGAAGAAGAGGAAGGTGGGCATTCACCGCGGGGTACCTATGGTGGA
CTTGAGGACACTCGGTTATTCGCAACAGCAACAGGAGAAAATCAAGCCTAAGGTCAGGAGCACCGTCGCG
CAACACCACGAGGCGCTTGTGGGGCATGGCTTCACTCATGCGCATATTGTCGCGCTTTCACAGCACCCTG
CGGCGCTTGGGACGGTGGCTGTCAAATACCAAGATATGATTGCGGCCCTGCCCGAAGCCACGCACGAGGC
AATTGTAGGGGTCGGTAAACAGTGGTCGGGAGCGCGAGCACTTGAGGCGCTGCTGACTGTGGCGGGTGAG
CTTAGGGGGCCTCCGCTCCAGCTCGACACCGGGCAGCTGCTGAAGATCGCGAAGAGAGGGGGAGTAACAG
CGGTAGAGGCAGTGCACGCCTGGCGCAATGCGCTCACCGGGGCCCCCTTGAACCTGACCCCAGACCAGGT
AGTCGCAATCGCGTCAAACGGAGGGGGAAAGCAAGCCCTGGAAACCGTGCAAAGGTTGTTGCCGGTCCTT
TGTCAAGACCACGGCCTTACACCGGAGCAAGTCGTGGCCATTGCAAATAATAACGGTGGCAAACAGGCTC
TTGAGACGGTTCAGAGACTTCTCCCAGTTCTCTGTCAAGCCCACGGGCTGACTCCCGATCAAGTTGTAGC
GATTGCGAATAACAATGGAGGGAAACAAGCATTGGAGACTGTCCAACGGCTCCTTCCCGTGTTGTGTCAA
GCCCACGGTTTGACGCCTGCACAAGTGGTCGCCATCGCCTCGAATGGCGGCGGTAAGCAGGCGCTGGAAA
CAGTACAGCGCCTGCTGCCTGTACTGTGCCAGGATCATGGACTGACCCCAGACCAGGTAGTCGCAATCGC
GAACAATAATGGGGGAAAGCAAGCCCTGGAAACCGTGCAAAGGTTGTTGCCGGTCCTTTGTCAAGACCAC
GGCCTTACACCGGAGCAAGTCGTGGCCATTGCAAGCAACATCGGTGGCAAACAGGCTCTTGAGACGGTTC
AGAGACTTCTCCCAGTTCTCTGTCAAGCCCACGGGCTGACTCCCGATCAAGTTGTAGCGATTGCGTCCAA
CGGTGGAGGGAAACAAGCATTGGAGACTGTCCAACGGCTCCTTCCCGTGTTGTGTCAAGCCCACGGTTTG
ACGCCTGCACAAGTGGTCGCCATCGCCAACAACAACGGCGGTAAGCAGGCGCTGGAAACAGTACAGCGCC
TGCTGCCTGTACTGTGCCAGGATCATGGACTGACCCCAGACCAGGTAGTCGCAATCGCGTCAAACGGAGG
GGGAAAGCAAGCCCTGGAAACCGTGCAAAGGTTGTTGCCGGTCCTTTGTCAAGACCACGGCCTTACACCG
GAGCAAGTCGTGGCCATTGCATCCCACGACGGTGGCAAACAGGCTCTTGAGACGGTTCAGAGACTTCTCC
CAGTTCTCTGTCAAGCCCACGGGCTGACTCCCGATCAAGTTGTAGCGATTGCGTCCAACGGTGGAGGGAA
ACAAGCATTGGAGACTGTCCAACGGCTCCTTCCCGTGTTGTGTCAAGCCCACGGTTTGACGCCTGCACAA
GTGGTCGCCATCGCCAACAACAACGGCGGTAAGCAGGCGCTGGAAACAGTACAGCGCCTGCTGCCTGTAC
TGTGCCAGGATCATGGACTGACCCCAGACCAGGTAGTCGCAATCGCGAACAATAATGGGGGAAAGCAAGC
CCTGGAAACCGTGCAAAGGTTGTTGCCGGTCCTTTGTCAAGACCACGGCCTTACACCGGAGCAAGTCGTG
GCCATTGCAAGCAACATCGGTGGCAAACAGGCTCTTGAGACGGTTCAGAGACTTCTCCCAGTTCTCTGTC
AAGCCCACGGGCTGACTCCCGATCAAGTTGTAGCGATTGCGAATAACAATGGAGGGAAACAAGCATTGGA
GACTGTCCAACGGCTCCTTCCCGTGTTGTGTCAAGCCCACGGTTTGACGCCTGCACAAGTGGTCGCCATC
GCCTCGAATGGCGGCGGTAAGCAGGCGCTGGAAACAGTACAGCGCCTGCTGCCTGTACTGTGCCAGGATC
ATGGACTGACACCCGAACAGGTGGTCGCCATTGCTTCCCACGACGGAGGACGGCCAGCCTTGGAGTCCAT
CGTAGCCCAATTGTCCAGGCCCGATCCCGCGTTGGCTGCGTTAACGAATGACCATCTGGTGGCGTTGGCA
TGTCTTGGTGGACGACCCGCGCTCGATGCAGTCAAAAAGGGTCTGCCTCATGCTCCCGCATTGATCAAAA
GAACCAACCGGCGGATTCCCGAGAGAACTTCCCATCGAGTCGCGGGATCC
