>Addgene plasmid #41238 | TAL3064 | addgene partial sequence | sequence record 56147 | JDS-TALEN-F 5'-TAGGGGTCGGTAAACAGTGG-3'
GCGGGTGAGCTTAGGGGGCCTCCGCTCCAGCTCGACACCGGGCAGCTGCTGAAGATCGCGAAGAGAGGGG
GAGTAACAGCGGTAGAGGCAGTGCACGCCTGGCGCAATGCGCTCACCGGGGCCCCCTTGAACCTGACCCC
AGACCAGGTAGTCGCAATCGCGTCAAACGGAGGGGGAAAGCAAGCCCTGGAAACCGTGCAAAGGTTGTTG
CCGGTCCTTTGTCAAGACCACGGCCTTACACCGGAGCAAGTCGTGGCCATTGCAAATAATAACGGTGGCA
AACAGGCTCTTGAGACGGTTCAGAGACTTCTCCCAGTTCTCTGTCAAGCCCACGGGCTGACTCCCGATCA
AGTTGTAGCGATTGCGAATAACAATGGAGGGAAACAAGCATTGGAGACTGTCCAACGGCTCCTTCCCGTG
TTGTGTCAAGCCCACGGTTTGACGCCTGCACAAGTGGTCGCCATCGCCTCGAATGGCGGCGGTAAGCAGG
CGCTGGAAACAGTACAGCGCCTGCTGCCTGTACTGTGCCAGGATCATGGACTGACCCCAGACCAGGTAGT
CGCAATCGCGAACAATAATGGGGGAAAGCAAGCCCTGGAAACCGTGCAAAGGTTGTTGCCGGTCCTTTGT
CAAGACCACGGCCTTACACCGGAGCAAGTCGTGGCCATTGCAAGCAACATCGGTGGCAAACAGGCTCTTG
AGACGGTTCAGAGACTTCTCCCAGTTCTCTGTCAAGCCCACGGGCTGACTCCCGATCAAGTTGTAGCGAT
TGCGTCCAACGGTGGAGGGAAACAAGCATTGGAGACTGTCCAACGGCTCCTTCCCGTGTTGTGTCAAGCC
CACGGTTTGACGCCTGCACAAGTGGTCGCCATCGCCAACAACAACGGCGGTAAGCAGGC
